>Addgene plasmid #225438 | pDGB3_alpha1_CBS-FRT-OCS-BeYDVRepRepA-tNos (GB4646) | addgene full sequence | sequence record 447740 | Addgene NGS Result
GGAGAGTGGTCTTGGGAGAGCGATGCGTCTTTTCCGATGAACCGTTCCAGCAAAAAAGACTAAGCGATGC
GTCTTTTCCGCTGAACCGTTCCAGCAAAAAAGACTAAGCGATGCGTCTTTTCCGCTGAACCGTTCCAGCA
AAAAAGACTAGGAGAGCGATGCGTCTTTTCCGCTGAACCGTTCCAGCAAAAAAGACTATCCCGTCCTAAT
ACCTCTACGTGCAAGCAGTATAAAAACAAAATACATAAACATAACTAAAATCTCATATCGTTGTAATTGT
CATATACTAGTGGTAATTAAGTCCAGTTACACTTGAAGTTCCTATTCTCTAGAAAGTATAGGAACTTCCT
GCTTTAATGAGATATGCGAGAAGCCTATGATCGCATGATATTTGCTTTCAATTCTGTTGTGCACGTTGTA
AAAAACCTGAGCATGTGTAGCTCAGATCCTTACCGCCGGTTTCGGTTCATTCTAATGAATATATCACCCG
TTACTATCGTATTTTTATGAATAATATTCTCCGTTCAATTTACTGATTGTACCCTACTACTTATATGTAC
AATATTAAAATGAAAACAATATATTGTGCTGAATAGGTTTATAGCGACATCTATGATAGAGCGCCACAAT
AACAAACAATTGCGTTTTATTATTACAAATCCAATTTTAAAAAAAGCGGCAGAACCGGTCAAACCTAAAA
GACTGATTACATAAATCTTATTCAAATTTCAAAAGTGCCCCAGGGGCTAGTATCTACGACACACCGAGCG
GCGAACTAATAACGCTCACTGAAGGGAACTCCGGTTCCCCGCCGGCGCGCATGGGTGAGATTCCTTGAAG
TTGAGTATTGGCCGTCCGCTCTACCGAAAGTTACGGGCACCATTCAACCCGGTCCAGCACGGCGGCCGGG
TAACCGACTTGCTGCCCCGAGAATTATGCAGCATTTTTTTGGTGTATGTGGGCCCCAAATGAAGTGCAGG
TCAAACCTTGACAGTGACGACAAATCGTTGGGCGGGTCCAGGGCGAATTTTGCGACAACATGTCGAGGCT
CAGCAGGAAGTTCCTATTCTCTAGAAAGTATAGGAACTTCAAGGTTAAATTTGCTGACTCTTTTTTACCT
TTCATTTCTGAAAAATGCCTTCTGCTAGTAAGAACTTCAGACTCCAATCTAAATATGTTTTCCTTACCTA
TCCCAAGTGCTCATCTCAAAGAGATGATTTATTCCAGTTTCTCTGGGAGAAACTCACACCTTTTCTTATT
TTCTTCCTTGGTGTTGCTTCTGAGCTTCATCAAGATGGCACTACCCACTATCATGCTCTTCTCCAGCTTG
ATAAAAAACCTTGTATTAGGGATCCTTCTTTTTTCGATTTTGAAGGAAATCACCCTAATATCCAGCCAGC
TAGAAACTCTAAACAAGTCCTTGATTACATATCAAAGGACGGAGATATTAAAACCAGAGGAGATTTCCGA
GATCATAAGGTTTCTCCTCGCAAATCTGACGCACGATGGAGAACTATTATCCAGACTGCAACGTCTAAGG
AGGAATATCTTGACATGATCAAGGAAGAATTCCCTCATGAATGGGCAACAAAGCTTCAATGGCTGGAATA
TTCAGCCAACAAATTATTCCCTCCACAACCTGAACCGTATGTGTCGCCCTTCACAGAATCAGATCTTCGC
TGCCACGAAGATCTACACTCCTGGAGGGAAACCCATCTATACCATGTAAGCATAGACGCTTATACTTACA
TACATCCTGTCTCATACCAACAAGCTCAATCTGACCTTGAATGGATGGCCGATTTAACCAGGACAATGGA
AGGAATGGAATCCGACACCCCAGCCTCTACATCTGCGGACCAACTCGTACCGGAAAGACCACCTGGGCTA
GAAGTCTCGGACGACACAACTATTGGAACGGTACCATCGATTTCACCAACTACGATGAACACGCCACCTA
TAATATCATCGACGACATCCCCTTCAAGTTCGTCCCATTGTGGAAGCAATTAATAGGTTGCCAGTCTGAT
TTCACTGTCAACCCTAAATATGGAAAAAAGAAGAAAATAAAAGGTGGGATCCCTTCTATAATTCTTTGCA
ATCCTGACGAAGACTGGATGTTATCAATGACAAGTCAACAGAAGGATTACTTTAAAGATAATTGCGTCAC
CCACTACATGTGTGACGGGGAGACTTTTTTTGCTCGGGAATCGTCGAGTCACTGAGCTTGGAATGGATCT
TCGATCCCGATCGTTCAAACATTTGGCAATAAAGTTTCTTAAGATTGAATCCTGTTGCCGGTCTTGCGAC
GATTATCATATAATTTCTGTTGAATTACGTTAAGCATGTAATAATTAACATGTAATGCATGACGTTATTT
ATGAGATGGGTTTTTATGATTAGAGTCCCGCAATTATACATTTAATACGCGATAGAAAACAAAATATAGC
GCGCAAACTAGGATAAATTATCGCGCGCGGTGTCATCTATGTTACTAGATCGGGAATTGCCAAGCTAATT
CTTGAAGACGAAAGGGCCTCGTGATACGCCTATTTTTATAGGTTAATGTCATGATAATAATGGTTTCTTA
GACGTCAGGTGGCACTTTTCGGGGAAATGTGCGCGGAACCCCTATTTGTTTATTTTTCTAAATACATTCA
AATATGTATCCGCTCATGAGACAATAACCCTGATAAATGCTTCAATAATGGGACCGACTCGCGCTGTCAT
GAGACGAATTCTGACAGGATATATTGGCGGGTAAACCTAAGAGAAAAGAGCGTTTATTAGAATAATCGGA
TATTTAAAAGGGCGTGAAAAGGTTTATCCGTTCGTCCATTTGTATGTGCATGCCAACCACAGGGTTCCCC
TCGGGATCAAAGTACTTTGATCCAACCCCTCCGCTGCTATAGTGCAGTCGGCTTCTGACGTTCAGTGCAG
CCGTCATCTGAAAACGACATGTCGCACAAGTCCTAAGTTACGCGACAGGCTGCCGCCCTGCCCTTTTCCT
GGCGTTTTCTTGTCGCGTGTTTTAGTCGCATAAAGTAGAATACTTGCGACTAGAACCGGAGACATTACGC
CATGAACAAGAGCGCCGCCGCTGGCCTGCTGGGCTATGCCCGCGTCAGCACCGACGACCAGGACTTGACC
AACCAACGGGCCGAACTGCACGCGGCCGGCTGCACCAAGCTGTTTTCCGAGAAGATCACCGGCACCAGGC
GCGACCGCCCGGAGCTGGCCAGGATGCTTGACCACCTACGCCCTGGCGACGTTGTGACAGTGACCAGGCT
AGACCGCCTGGCCCGCAGCACCCGCGACCTACTGGACATTGCCGAGCGCATCCAGGAGGCCGGCGCGGGC
CTGCGTAGCCTGGCAGAGCCGTGGGCCGACACCACCACGCCGGCCGGCCGCATGGTGTTGACCGTGTTCG
CCGGCATTGCCGAGTTCGAGCGTTCCCTAATCATCGACCGCACCCGGAGCGGGCGCGAGGCCGCCAAGGC
CCGAGGCGTGAAGTTTGGCCCCCGCCCTACCCTCACCCCGGCACAGATCGCGCACGCCCGCGAGCTGATC
GACCAGGAAGGCCGCACCGTGAAAGAGGCGGCTGCACTGCTTGGCGTGCATCGCTCGACCCTGTACCGCG
CACTTGAGCGCAGCGAGGAAGTGACGCCCACCGAGGCCAGGCGGCGCGGTGCCTTCCGTGAGGACGCATT
GACCGAGGCCGACGCCCTGGCGGCCGCCGAGAATGAACGCCAAGAGGAACAAGCATGAAACCGCACCAGG
ACGGCCAGGACGAACCGTTTTTCATTACCGAAGAGATCGAGGCGGAGATGATCGCGGCCGGGTACGTGTT
CGAGCCGCCCGCGCACCTCTCAACCGTGCGGCTGCATGAAATCCTGGCCGGTTTGTCTGATGCCAAGCTG
GCGGCCTGGCCGGCCAGCTTGGCCGCTGAAGAAACCGAGCGCCGCCGTCTAAAAAGGTGATGTGTATTTG
AGTAAAACAGCTTGCGTCATGCGGTCGCTGCGTATATGATGCGATGAGTAAATAAACAAATACGCAAGGG
GAACGCATGAAGGTTATCGCTGTACTTAACCAGAAAGGCGGGTCAGGCAAGACGACCATCGCAACCCATC
TAGCCCGCGCCCTGCAACTCGCCGGGGCCGATGTTCTGTTAGTCGATTCCGATCCCCAGGGCAGTGCCCG
CGATTGGGCGGCCGTGCGGGAAGATCAACCGCTAACCGTTGTCGGCATCGACCGCCCGACGATTGACCGC
GACGTGAAGGCCATCGGCCGGCGCGACTTCGTAGTGATCGACGGAGCGCCCCAGGCGGCGGACTTGGCTG
TGTCCGCGATCAAGGCAGCCGACTTCGTGCTGATTCCGGTGCAGCCAAGCCCTTACGACATATGGGCCAC
CGCCGACCTGGTGGAGCTGGTTAAGCAGCGCATTGAGGTCACGGATGGAAGGCTACAAGCGGCCTTTGTC
GTGTCGCGGGCGATCAAAGGCACGCGCATCGGCGGTGAGGTTGCCGAGGCGCTGGCCGGGTACGAGCTGC
CCATTCTTGAGTCCCGTATCACGCAGCGCGTGAGCTACCCAGGCACTGCCGCCGCCGGCACAACCGTTCT
TGAATCAGAACCCGAGGGCGACGCTGCCCGCGAGGTCCAGGCGCTGGCCGCTGAAATTAAATCAAAACTC
ATTTGAGTTAATGAGGTAAAGAGAAAATGAGCAAAAGCACAAACACGCTAAGTGCCGGCCGTCCGAGCGC
ACGCAGCAGCAAGGCTGCAACGTTGGCCAGCCTGGCAGACACGCCAGCCATGAAGCGGGTCAACTTTCAG
TTGCCGGCGGAGGATCACACCAAGCTGAAGATGTACGCGGTACGCCAAGGCAAGACCATTACCGAGCTGC
TATCTGAATACATCGCGCAGCTACCAGAGTAAATGAGCAAATGAATAAATGAGTAGATGAATTTTAGCGG
CTAAAGGAGGCGGCATGGAAAATCAAGAACAACCAGGCACCGACGCCGTGGAATGCCCCATGTGTGGAGG
AACGGGCGGTTGGCCAGGCGTAAGCGGCTGGGTTGCCTGCCGGCCCTGCAATGGCACTGGAACCCCCAAG
CCCGAGGAATCGGCGTGAGCGGTCGCAAACCATCCGGCCCGGTACAAATCGGCGCGGCGCTGGGTGATGA
CCTGGTGGAGAAGTTGAAGGCCGCGCAGGCCGCCCAGCGGCAACGCATCGAGGCAGAAGCACGCCCCGGT
GAATCGTGGCAAGCGGCCGCTGATCGAATCCGCAAAGAATCCCGGCAACCGCCGGCAGCCGGTGCGCCGT
CGATTAGGAAGCCGCCCAAGGGCGACGAGCAACCAGATTTTTTCGTTCCGATGCTCTATGACGTGGGCAC
CCGCGATAGTCGCAGCATCATGGACGTGGCCGTTTTCCGTCTGTCGAAGCGTGACCGACGAGCTGGCGAG
GTGATCCGCTACGAGCTTCCAGACGGGCACGTAGAGGTTTCCGCAGGGCCGGCCGGCATGGCCAGTGTGT
GGGATTACGACCTGGTACTGATGGCGGTTTCCCATCTAACCGAATCCATGAACCGATACCGGGAAGGGAA
GGGAGACAAGCCCGGCCGCGTGTTCCGTCCACACGTTGCGGACGTACTCAAGTTCTGCCGGCGAGCCGAT
GGCGGAAAGCAGAAAGACGACCTGGTAGAAACCTGCATTCGGTTAAACACCACGCACGTTGCCATGCAGC
GTACGAAGAAGGCCAAGAACGGCCGCCTGGTGACGGTATCCGAGGGTGAAGCCTTGATTAGCCGCTACAA
GATCGTAAAGAGCGAAACCGGGCGGCCGGAGTACATCGAGATCGAGCTAGCTGATTGGATGTACCGCGAG
ATCACAGAAGGCAAGAACCCGGACGTGCTGACGGTTCACCCCGATTACTTTTTGATCGATCCCGGCATCG
GCCGTTTTCTCTACCGCCTGGCACGCCGCGCCGCAGGCAAGGCAGAAGCCAGATGGTTGTTCAAGACGAT
CTACGAACGCAGTGGCAGCGCCGGAGAGTTCAAGAAGTTCTGTTTCACCGTGCGCAAGCTGATCGGGTCA
AATGACCTGCCGGAGTACGATTTGAAGGAGGAGGCGGGGCAGGCTGGCCCGATCCTAGTCATGCGCTACC
GCAACCTGATCGAGGGCGAAGCATCCGCCGGTTCCTAATGTACGGAGCAGATGCTAGGGCAAATTGCCCT
AGCAGGGGAAAAAGGTCGAAAAGGACTCTTTCCTGTGGATAGCACGTACATTGGGAACCCAAAGCCGTAC
ATTGGGAACCGGAACCCGTACATTGGGAACCCAAAGCCGTACATTGGGAACCGGTCACACATGTAAGTGA
CTGATATAAAAGAGAAAAAAGGCGATTTTTCCGCCTAAAACTCTTTAAAACTTATTAAAACTCTTAAAAC
CCGCCTGGCCTGTGCATAACTGTCTGGCCAGCGCACAGCCGAAGAGCTGCAAAAAGCGCCTACCCTTCGG
TCGCTGCGCTCCCTACGCCCCGCCGCTTCGCGTCGGCCTATCGCGGCCGCTGGCCGCTCAAAAATGGCTG
GCCTACGGCCAGGCAATCTACCAGGGCGCGGACAAGCCGCGCCGTCGCCACTCGACCGCCGGCGCCCACA
TCAAGGCACCCTGCCTCGCGCGTTTCGGTGATGACGGTGAAAACCTCTGACACATGCAGCTCCCGGTGAC
GGTCACAGCTTGTCTGTAAGCGGATGCCGGGAGCAGACAAGCCCGTCAGGGCGCGTCAGCGGGTGTTGGC
GGGTGTCGGGGCGCAGCCATGACCCAGTCACGTAGCGATAGCGGAGTGTATACTGGCTTAACTATGCGGC
ATCAGAGCAGATTGTACTGAGAGTGCACCATATGCGGTGTGAAATACCGCACAGATGCGTAAGGAGAAAA
TACCGCATCAGGCGCTCTTCCGCTTCCTCGCTCACTGACTCGCTGCGCTCGGTCGTTCGGCTGCGGCGAG
CGGTATCAGCTCACTCAAAGGCGGTAATACGGTTATCCACAGAATCAGGGGATAACGCAGGAAAGAACAT
GTGAGCAAAAGGCCAGCAAAAGGCCAGGAACCGTAAAAAGGCCGCGTTGCTGGCGTTTTTCCATAGGCTC
CGCCCCCCTGACGAGCATCACAAAAATCGACGCTCAAGTCAGAGGTGGCGAAACCCGACAGGACTATAAA
GATACCAGGCGTTTCCCCCTGGAAGCTCCCTCGTGCGCTCTCCTGTTCCGACCCTGCCGCTTACCGGATA
CCTGTCCGCCTTTCTCCCTTCGGGAAGCGTGGCGCTTTCTCATAGCTCACGCTGTAGGTATCTCAGTTCG
GTGTAGGTCGTTCGCTCCAAGCTGGGCTGTGTGCACGAACCCCCCGTTCAGCCCGACCGCTGCGCCTTAT
CCGGTAACTATCGTCTTGAGTCCAACCCGGTAAGACACGACTTATCGCCACTGGCAGCAGCCACTGGTAA
CAGGATTAGCAGAGCGAGGTATGTAGGCGGTGCTACAGAGTTCTTGAAGTGGTGGCCTAACTACGGCTAC
ACTAGAAGGACAGTATTTGGTATCTGCGCTCTGCTGAAGCCAGTTACCTTCGGAAAAAGAGTTGGTAGCT
CTTGATCCGGCAAACAAACCACCGCTGGTAGCGGTGGTTTTTTTGTTTGCAAGCAGCAGATTACGCGCAG
AAAAAAAGGATCTCAAGAAGATCCTTTGATCTTTTCTACGGGGTCTGACGCTCAGTGGAACGAAAACTCA
CGTTAAGGGATTTTGGTCATGCATTCTAGGTGATTAGAAAAACTCATCGAGCATCAAATGAAACTGCAAT
TTATTCATATCAGGATTATCAATACCATATTTTTGAAAAAGCCGTTTCTGTAATGAAGGAGAAAACTCAC
CGAGGCAGTTCCATAGGATGGCAAGATCCTGGTATCGGTCTGCGATTCCGACTCGTCCAACATCAATACA
ACCTATTAATTTCCCCTCGTCAAAAATAAGGTTATCAAGTGAGAAATCACCATGAGTGACGACTGAATCC
GGTGAGAATGGCAAAAGTTTATGCATTTCTTTCCAGACTTGTTCAACAGGCCAGCCATTACGCTCGTCAT
CAAAATCACTCGCATCAACCAAACCGTTATTCATTCGTGATTGCGCCTGAGCGAGTCGAAATACGCGATC
GCTGTTAAAAGGACAATTACAAACAGGAATCGAATGCAACCGGCGCAGGAACACTGCCAGCGCATCAACA
ATATTTTCACCTGAATCAGGATATTCTTCTAATACCTGGAATGCTGTTTTCCCTGGGATCGCAGTGGTGA
GTAACCATGCATCATCAGGAGTACGGATAAAATGCTTGATGGTCGGAAGAGGCATAAATTCCGTCAGCCA
GTTTAGTCTGACCATCTCATCTGTAACATCATTGGCAACGCTACCTTTGCCATGTTTCAGAAACAACTCT
GGCGCATCGGGCTTCCCATACAATCGGTAGATTGTCGCACCTGATTGCCCGACATTATCGCGAGCCCATT
TATACCCATATAAATCAGCATCCATGTTGGAATTTAATCGCGGCCTTGAGCAAGACGTTTCCCGTTGAAT
ATGGCTCATAACAGAACTTATTATTTCCTTCCTCTTTTCTACAGTATTTAAAGATACCCCAAGAAGCTAA
TTATAACAAGACGAACTCCAATTCACTGTTCCTTGCATTCTAAAACCTTAAATACCAGAAAACAGCTTTT
TCAAAGTTGTTTTCAAAGTTGGCGTATAACATAGTATCGACGGAGCCGATTTTGAAACCGCGGTGATCAC
AGGCAGCAACGCTCTGTCATCGTTACAATCAACATGCTACCCTCCGCGAGATCATCCGTGTTTCAAACCC
GGCAGCTTAGTTGCCGTTCTTCCGAATAGCATCGGTAACATGAGCAAAGTCTGCCGCCTTACAACGGCTC
TCCCGCTGACGCCGTCCCGGACTGATGGGCTGCCTGTATCGAGTGGTGATTTTGTGCCGAGCTGCCGGTC
GGGGAGCTGTTGGCTGGCTGGTGGCAGGATATATTGTGGTGTAAACATAACGAATTCGTCTCA
Features (pLannotate 1.2.2; 20 found; start..end, strand, type, name):
     17..62      +  promoter       CUP1 promoter (fragment): S. cerevisiae CUP1; inducible metallothionein promoter, regulated by Cu2+
     63..106     +  promoter       CUP1 promoter (fragment): S. cerevisiae CUP1; inducible metallothionein promoter, regulated by Cu2+
    107..150     +  promoter       CUP1 promoter (fragment): S. cerevisiae CUP1; inducible metallothionein promoter, regulated by Cu2+
    153..198     +  promoter       CUP1 promoter (fragment): S. cerevisiae CUP1; inducible metallothionein promoter, regulated by Cu2+
    315..348     +  protein_bind   FRT (minimal): supports FLP-mediated excision but not integration (Turan and Bode, 2011) FLP recombinase from the Saccharomyces cerevisiae 2μ plasmid
    349..1056    +  terminator     OCS terminator: octopine synthase terminator
   1057..1090    +  protein_bind   FRT (minimal): supports FLP-mediated excision but not integration (Turan and Bode, 2011) FLP recombinase from the Saccharomyces cerevisiae 2μ plasmid
   1135..2010    +  CDS            REPA_BEYDV: Experimental evidence at protein level: Swiss-Prot protein existence level 1. Implicated in enhancement of V-sense gene expression. Acts a an inhibitor of C-sense gene transcription. From Bean yellow dwarf virus (BeYDV).
   2249..2501    +  terminator     NOS terminator: nopaline synthase terminator and poly(A) signal
   2622..2709    +  promoter       AmpR promoter (fragment): bla
   2742..2766    +  misc_feature   RB T-DNA repeat: right border repeat from nopaline C58 T-DNA
   3106..3507    +  CDS            Y4CG_SINFN (fragment): Protein inferred from homology: Swiss-Prot protein existence level 3. From Sinorhizobium fredii (strain NBRC 101917 / NGR234).
   4067..4696    +  CDS            pVS1 StaA: stability protein from the Pseudomonas plasmid pVS1 (Heeb et al., 2000)
   5125..6198    +  CDS            pVS1 RepA: replication protein from the Pseudomonas plasmid pVS1 (Heeb et al., 2000)
   6264..6458    +  rep_origin     pVS1 oriV: origin of replication for the Pseudomonas plasmid pVS1 (Heeb et al., 2000)
   6661..6700    +  CDS            rop (fragment): Rop protein, which maintains plasmids at low copy number; rop
   6802..6942    +  misc_feature   bom: basis of mobility region from pBR322
   7128..7716    -  rep_origin     ori: high-copy-number ColE1/pMB1/pBR322/pUC origin of replication
   7804..8619    -  CDS            KanR: aminoglycoside phosphotransferase; aph(3')-Ia; confers resistance to kanamycin in bacteria or G418 (Geneticin®) in eukaryotes
   9052..9076    +  misc_feature   LB T-DNA repeat: left border repeat from nopaline C58 T-DNA
