[The description below was written by a language model from this plasmid's Addgene catalogue record and pLannotate feature annotations shown in this document.]
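Description:
pDGB3_alpha1_CBS-FRT-OCS-BeYDVRepRepA-tNos (GB4646) is a GoldenBraid alpha-level binary vector of about 9.1 kb carrying a single plant transcriptional unit between nopaline-type T-DNA left and right border repeats. The backbone combines a high-copy ColE1/pUC-type origin with a pBR322 bom site for propagation in E. coli, and the pVS1 replication module (oriV, RepA and the StaA stability protein), which normally supports maintenance in Agrobacterium. Bacterial selection is by kanamycin through an aph(3')-Ia gene located outside the T-DNA. The table annotates no plant selectable marker.

The 2.7 kb synthetic insert places the Bean yellow dwarf virus (BeYDV) Rep/RepA replication-initiator coding region under two layers of control. Upstream are four tandem copper-binding-site repeats, annotated as fragments of the yeast CUP1 promoter. According to the record these are followed by a minimal DFR promoter, which the automated annotation does not pick out. Embedded in the 5'UTR of that promoter is an octopine synthase terminator flanked by two direct minimal FRT sites, which should halt transcription before it reaches Rep/RepA. FLP recombinase excises this stop cassette, so expression requires both flipase activity and copper-dependent activation; the copper-responsive activator is not encoded here. A nopaline synthase terminator closes the unit. Only RepA is annotated as a CDS, although the insert name indicates the combined Rep/RepA region.

Internal BsaI and BsmBI sites were removed, and the unit can be released with BsmBI for assembly into higher-order GoldenBraid constructs. It was built as part of a copper-regulated, geminivirus replicon-based plant expression system intended for post-harvest activation.
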