Addgene plasmid #225438: pDGB3_alpha1_CBS-FRT-OCS-BeYDVRepRepA-tNos (GB4646)
Purpose: Transcriptional unit for copper- and flipase-regulated BeYDV Rep/RepA. OCSt, flanked by FRT sites, is embedded in the 5'UTR of miniDFR.
Depositing lab: Diego Orzaez. Depositing organization: Instituto de Biologia Molecular y Celular de Plantas. Publication: CuBe: a geminivirus-based copper-regulated expression system suitable for post-harvest activation. Garcia-Perez E, Vazquez-Vilar M, Lozano-Duran R, Orzaez D. Plant Biotechnol J. 2025 Jan;23(1):141-155. doi: 10.1111/pbi.14485. Epub 2024 Oct 22. PubMed 39435699.
Backbone
  Vector backbone: pDGB3_alpha1
  Backbone manufacturer: self-made
  Vector type: Synthetic Biology
Growth in bacteria
  Bacterial resistance: Kanamycin, 50 μg/mL
  Growth temperature: 37°C
  Growth strain: DH5alpha
  Copy number: High Copy
Gene/Insert
  Gene/Insert name: CBS-FRT-OCS-BeYDVRepRepA-tNos
  Species: Synthetic
  Insert size (bp): 2717
  Mutation: BsaI and BsmBI sites removed
  Cloning method: Restriction Enzyme; 5′ cloning site BsaI (destroyed during cloning); 3′ cloning site BsaI (destroyed during cloning)
  Sequencing primers: 5′ ggtggcaggatatattgtgg; 3′ cgcccttttaaatatccgatt
Terms and licenses: Academic/Nonprofit Terms; Industry Terms: Not Available to Industry
Depositor comments: Compatible with GoldenBraid; insert can be released with BsmbI. Please visit https://doi.org/10.1101/2024.04.30.591823 for bioRxiv preprint.
How to cite: pDGB3_alpha1_CBS-FRT-OCS-BeYDVRepRepA-tNos (GB4646) was a gift from Diego Orzaez (Addgene plasmid # 225438 ; http://n2t.net/addgene:225438 ; RRID:Addgene_225438)
